Addgene plasmid #36743: TAL2317
Depositing lab: Keith Joung. Depositing organization: Massachusetts General Hospital. Publication: FLASH assembly of TALENs for high-throughput genome editing. Reyon D, Tsai SQ, Khayter C, Foden JA, Sander JD, Joung JK. Nat Biotechnol. 2012 Apr 8. doi: 10.1038/nbt.2170. PubMed 22484455.
Backbone
  Vector backbone: JDS70
  Backbone manufacturer: Joung lab (Addgene Plasmid # 32285)
  Backbone size w/o insert (bp): 6447
  Vector type: Mammalian, T7 for in vitro mRNA synthesis
Growth in bacteria
  Bacterial resistance: Ampicillin, 100 μg/mL
  Growth temperature: 37°C
  Growth strain: XL1 Blue
  Copy number: High Copy
Gene/Insert
  Gene/Insert name: FGFR1-TALEN_Right (alt name: FGFR1)
  Species: H. sapiens (human)
  Insert size (bp): 1538
  Entrez Gene: FGFR1 (a.k.a. BFGFR, CD331, CEK, ECCL, FGFBR, FGFR-1, FLG, FLT-2, FLT2, HBGFR, HH2, HRTFDS, KAL2, N-SAM, OGD, bFGF-R-1)
  Promoter: CMV
  Tag / fusion protein: 3X Flag (N terminal on backbone); WT FOKI (C terminal on backbone)
  Cloning method: Restriction Enzyme; 5′ cloning site BsmBI (destroyed during cloning); 3′ cloning site BsmBI (destroyed during cloning)
  Sequencing primers: 5′ CMV-F; 3′ BGH-rev
Terms and licenses: Academic/Nonprofit Terms; Industry Terms: Not Available to Industry
Depositor comments: Target binding site: TAGGCTCCTGGGATTCA It is strongly recommended that users perform a diagnostic digest to verify this plasmid prior to use. For example, a double digest of the plasmid with BamHI and KpnI should result in two bands at 2.2kb and 5.9kb.
How to cite: TAL2317 was a gift from Keith Joung (Addgene plasmid # 36743 ; http://n2t.net/addgene:36743 ; RRID:Addgene_36743)
