[The description below was written by a language model from this plasmid's Addgene catalogue record.]
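Description:
TAL2317 is a mammalian expression plasmid encoding the right-hand monomer of a TALEN pair directed against the human FGFR1 gene. It is built on the JDS70 backbone (about 6.4 kb without insert), one of the TALEN expression vectors designed to receive TAL effector repeat arrays made by the FLASH assembly method. The roughly 1.5 kb insert is not FGFR1 coding sequence. It is the custom array of TAL effector repeats that specifies recognition of a defined DNA site within the FGFR1 locus. The array was cloned between two BsmBI sites, both of which were destroyed in the process, as is typical of type IIS cloning that produces seamless in-frame junctions with the flanking backbone sequences.

The backbone supplies the rest of the nuclease. An N-terminal 3X Flag tag allows detection of the protein, and a C-terminal wild-type FokI cleavage domain provides the catalytic activity. Because FokI must dimerise to cut, this construct is meant to be used with the matching left-hand FGFR1 TALEN, so that the two monomers bind adjacent half-sites and introduce a double-strand break in the spacer between them. Expression in mammalian cells is driven by the CMV promoter. The vector type also lists a T7 promoter, which allows in vitro transcription of TALEN mRNA. The listed BGH reverse sequencing primer suggests a BGH polyadenylation region downstream, although the record does not state this explicitly. The plasmid is maintained at high copy in E. coli under ampicillin selection. No feature table was provided, so the origin of replication and other backbone elements are not documented here. The construct is typically used for targeted mutagenesis or genome editing at endogenous FGFR1 in human cells.
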