>Addgene plasmid #36743 | TAL2317 | depositor partial sequence | sequence record 45936 | TAL2317 sequence 1538 bps
GAACCTGACCCCAGACCAGGTAGTCGCAATCGCGTCGAACATTGGGGGAAAGCAAGCCCTGGAAACCGTG
CAAAGGTTGTTGCCGGTCCTTTGTCAAGACCACGGCCTTACACCGGAGCAAGTCGTGGCCATTGCAAATA
ATAACGGTGGCAAACAGGCTCTTGAGACGGTTCAGAGACTTCTCCCAGTTCTCTGTCAAGCCCACGGGCT
GACTCCCGATCAAGTTGTAGCGATTGCGAATAACAATGGAGGGAAACAAGCATTGGAGACTGTCCAACGG
CTCCTTCCCGTGTTGTGTCAAGCCCACGGTTTGACGCCTGCACAAGTGGTCGCCATCGCCAGCCATGATG
GCGGTAAGCAGGCGCTGGAAACAGTACAGCGCCTGCTGCCTGTACTGTGCCAGGATCATGGACTGACCCC
AGACCAGGTAGTCGCAATCGCGTCAAACGGAGGGGGAAAGCAAGCCCTGGAAACCGTGCAAAGGTTGTTG
CCGGTCCTTTGTCAAGACCACGGCCTTACACCGGAGCAAGTCGTGGCCATTGCATCCCACGACGGTGGCA
AACAGGCTCTTGAGACGGTTCAGAGACTTCTCCCAGTTCTCTGTCAAGCCCACGGGCTGACTCCCGATCA
AGTTGTAGCGATTGCGTCGCATGACGGAGGGAAACAAGCATTGGAGACTGTCCAACGGCTCCTTCCCGTG
TTGTGTCAAGCCCACGGTTTGACGCCTGCACAAGTGGTCGCCATCGCCTCGAATGGCGGCGGTAAGCAGG
CGCTGGAAACAGTACAGCGCCTGCTGCCTGTACTGTGCCAGGATCATGGACTGACCCCAGACCAGGTAGT
CGCAATCGCGAACAATAATGGGGGAAAGCAAGCCCTGGAAACCGTGCAAAGGTTGTTGCCGGTCCTTTGT
CAAGACCACGGCCTTACACCGGAGCAAGTCGTGGCCATTGCAAATAATAACGGTGGCAAACAGGCTCTTG
AGACGGTTCAGAGACTTCTCCCAGTTCTCTGTCAAGCCCACGGGCTGACTCCCGATCAAGTTGTAGCGAT
TGCGAATAACAATGGAGGGAAACAAGCATTGGAGACTGTCCAACGGCTCCTTCCCGTGTTGTGTCAAGCC
CACGGTTTGACGCCTGCACAAGTGGTCGCCATCGCCTCCAATATTGGCGGTAAGCAGGCGCTGGAAACAG
TACAGCGCCTGCTGCCTGTACTGTGCCAGGATCATGGACTGACCCCAGACCAGGTAGTCGCAATCGCGTC
AAACGGAGGGGGAAAGCAAGCCCTGGAAACCGTGCAAAGGTTGTTGCCGGTCCTTTGTCAAGACCACGGC
CTTACACCGGAGCAAGTCGTGGCCATTGCAAGCAATGGGGGTGGCAAACAGGCTCTTGAGACGGTTCAGA
GACTTCTCCCAGTTCTCTGTCAAGCCCACGGGCTGACTCCCGATCAAGTTGTAGCGATTGCGTCGCATGA
CGGAGGGAAACAAGCATTGGAGACTGTCCAACGGCTCCTTCCCGTGTTGTGTCAAGCCCACGGTCTGA
