>Addgene plasmid #36743 | TAL2317 | addgene partial sequence | sequence record 48016 | CMV-F 5'-CGCAAATGGGCGGTAGGCGTG-3'
ACTAGAGAACCCACTGCTTACTGGCTTATCGAAATTAATACGACTCACTATAGGGAGACCCAAGCTGGCT
AGCACCATGGACTACAAAGACCATGACGGTGATTATAAAGATCATGACATCGATTACAAGGATGACGATG
ACAAGATGGCCCCCAAGAAGAAGAGGAAGGTGGGCATTCACCGCGGGGTACCTATGGTGGACTTGAGGAC
ACTCGGTTATTCGCAACAGCAACAGGAGAAAATCAAGCCTAAGGTCAGGAGCACCGTCGCGCAACACCAC
GAGGCGCTTGTGGGGCATGGCTTCACTCATGCGCATATTGTCGCGCTTTCACAGCACCCTGCGGCGCTTG
GGACGGTGGCTGTCAAATACCAAGATATGATTGCGGCCCTGCCCGAAGCCACGCACGAGGCAATTGTAGG
GGTCGGTAAACAGTGGTCGGGAGCGCGAGCACTTGAGGCGCTGCTGACTGTGGCGGGTGAGCTTAGGGGG
CCTCCGCTCCAGCTCGACACCGGGCAGCTGCTGAAGATCGCGAAGAGAGGGGGAGTAACAGCGGTAGAGG
CAGTGCACGCCTGGCGCAATGCGCTCACCGGGGCCCCCTTGAACCTGACCCCAGACCAGGTAGTCGCAAT
CGCGTCGAACATTGGGGGAAAGCAAGCCCTGGAAACCGTGCAAAGGTTGTTGCCGGTCCTTTGTCAAGAC
CACGGCCTTACACCGGAGCAAGTCGTGGCCATTGCAAATAATAACGGTGGCAAACAGGCTCTTGAGACGG
TTCAGAGACTTCTCCCAGTTCTCTGTCAAGCCCACGGGCTGACTCCCGATCAAGTTGTAGCGATTGCGAA
TAACAATGGAGGGAAA
